>Addgene plasmid #233733 | pAK208_2xBRD9BD_Y57A-IFP2.0C | addgene full sequence | sequence record 472158 | Addgene NGS Result
CCGCTTCAGTGACAACGTCGAGCACAGCTGCGCAAGGAACGCCCGTCGTGGCCAGCCACGATAGCCGCGC
TGCCTCGTCTTGCAGTTCATTCAGGGCACCGGACAGGTCGGTCTTGACAAAAAGAACCGGGCGCCCCTGC
GCTGACAGCCGGAACACGGCGGCATCAGAGCAGCCGATTGTCTGTTGTGCCCAGTCATAGCCGAATAGCC
TCTCCACCCAAGCGGCCGGAGAACCTGCGTGCAATCCATCTTGTTCAATCATGCGAAACGATCCTCATCC
TGTCTCTTGATCGATCTTTGCAAAAGCCTAGGCCTCCAAAAAAGCCTCCTCACTACTTCTGGAATAGCTC
AGAGGCCGAGGCGGCCTCGGCCTCTGCATAAATAAAAAAAATTAGTCAGCCATGGGGCGGAGAATGGGCG
GAACTGGGCGGAGTTAGGGGCGGGATGGGCGGAGTTAGGGGCGGGACTATGGTTGCTGACTAATTGAGAT
GCATGCTTTGCATACTTCTGCCTGCTGGGGAGCCTGGGGACTTTCCACACCTGGTTGCTGACTAATTGAG
ATGCATGCTTTGCATACTTCTGCCTGCTGGGGAGCCTGGGGACTTTCCACACCCTAACTGACACACATTC
CACAGCTGGTTCTTTCCGCCTCAGGACTCTTCCTTTTTCAATATTATTGAAGCATTTATCAGGGTTATTG
TCTCATGAGCGGATACATATTTGAATGTATTTAGAAAAATAAACAAATAGGGGTTCCGCGCACATTTCCC
CGAAAAGTGCCACCTG
[124 nt withheld, positions 787-910]
C
[91 nt withheld, positions 912-1002]
A
[49 nt withheld, positions 1004-1052]
CCTTTGACGTTGGAGTCCACGTTCTTT
[37 nt withheld, positions 1080-1116]
ACCCTATCTCGGTCTATTCTTTTGATTTATAAGGGATTTTGCCGATTTCGGCCTATTGGTTAAAAAATGA
GCTGATTTAACAAAAATTTAACGCGAATTTTAACAAAATATTAACGCTTACAATTTACGCGTTAAGATAC
ATTGATGAGTTTGGACAAACCACAACTAGAATGCAGTGAAAAAAATGCTTTATTTGTGAAATTTGTGATG
CTATTGCTTTATTTGTAACCATTATAAGCTGCAATAAACAAGTTAACAACAACAATTGCATTCATTTTAT
GTTTCAGGTTCAGGGGGAGGTGTGGGAGGTTTTTTAAAGCAAGTAAAACCTCTACAAATGTGGTATGGCT
GATTATGATCAGTTATCTAGATCCGGTGGATCCCGGGCCCGCGGTACCGTCGACTGCAGAATTCGAAGCT
TGAGCTCGAGATCTGAGTCCGGATTAGGCTTCTTTCCTCTGCACCTGCAGGGACAGGAGCCTCCCCAGAT
ACTCCAGGGTGGTCCGCAGATCGGGTGGCAGCACGTAGGGTGTCTGATGGTGGCAGACAATCAGTCCCCA
CAGCTGGCCGCCGACCACGACGCTGACGCTCAGGGAGGAGCCCACTCCCATATTCCTCAGGTACTGCATG
TGCATTGGGGATGTAGCTCTGAGGACAGCTCCGCCCAGAGGTGTAGGAGCATTTGTCTGGGGATTCAGCA
CGGGGTCGAGGGGCACTGCTGCAGCCCTGGTGTCTGCGGTCAGCCGGAGCAGGTGTCTTGTGTAGAGGGC
CCTAGCTTGTGCAGGGGTGGTGGATGCGGGAAACCTATGCCCGAGGTAAGCCTGCATGCCCTCGCGCCTT
GCTTCGGCAATAACCTCTCCTGTTGCGTCTGGTGCAAACTTGTACAGCATCACCCGGTCGAAACCTGACA
GTTCCCGGACTGTTTGGGTTGCGACTTCAGCCAGTGCCCGGAGATTAGGAGCACTCTCCAGAGCGAACAT
TGCATTTCTCAGAGCGTGGGGTCCAATAGAGTCCGTGCCCTCCTGGCCTTCCGACGTGGATGAACCCGAG
GTTTGTGACGATCCAGTCGACATGCTGCGCTTCAAAGCTAACAGCCGCTCTTTGCTCATCATCTTAAAGC
CTGCGTGAAGGATCTTCTTCGCCAACTTGTAGTACACGGTATCTGGCCTATTGTATGTCATTGCATTATC
ACACATCAGCTTGAAATCTGCCTTAAATTCCGTAACTGACTTGTATTCATTAGCTACAATTTTGTCTTTC
ATGGTGCCAAAATCCATGGGATGTTTTATTATCATTGAATATCCAGGAGCAATTGCATCCGTGACAGGAA
AAGCAAAAAATCCATGGGGATCTTTTCTCTGAAGCTGGCGGAGGAAGTGTTCCAGGAGTTGCTGAATAGG
TGTGCTCTCATTTTCGGCTGACAATTTAAGCATGGTGGCCACCTTGCGTTTTTTCTTGGGCGATCCAGTC
GACATGCTGCGCTTCAAAGCTAACAGCCGCTCTTTGCTCATCATCTTAAAGCCTGCGTGAAGGATCTTCT
TCGCCAACTTGTAGTACACGGTATCTGGCCTATTGTATGTCATTGCATTATCACACATCAGCTTGAAATC
TGCCTTAAATTCCGTAACTGACTTGTATTCATTAGCTACAATTTTGTCTTTCATGGTGCCAAAATCCATG
GGATGTTTTATTATCATTGAATATCCAGGAGCAATTGCATCCGTGACAGGAAAAGCAAAAAATCCATGGG
GATCTTTTCTCTGAAGCTGGCGGAGGAAGTGTTCCAGGAGTTGCTGAATAGGTGTGCTCTCATTTTCGGC
TGACAATTTAAGCATGGTGGCGACCGGTAGCGCTAGCGGATCTGACGGTTCACTAAACCAGCTCTGCTTA
TATAGACCTCCCACCGTACACGCCTACCGCCCATTTGCGTCAATGGGGCGGAGTTGTTACGACATTTTGG
AAAGTCCCGTTGATTTTGGTGCCAAAACAAACTCCCATTGACGTCAATGGGGTGGAGACTTGGAAATCCC
CGTGAGTCAAACCGCTATCCACGCCCATTGATGTACTGCCAAAACCGCATCACCATGGTAATAGCGATGA
CTAATACGTAGATGTACTGCCAAGTAGGAAAGTCCCATAAGGTCATGTACTGGGCATAATGCCAGGCGGG
CCATTTACCGTCATTGACGTCAATAGGGGGCGTACTTGGCATATGATACACTTGATGTACTGCCAAGTGG
GCAGTTTACCGTAAATACTCCACCCATTGACGTCAATGGAAAGTCCCTATTGGCGTTACTATGGGAACAT
ACGTCATTATTGACGTCAATGGGCGGGGGTCGTTGGGCGGTCAGCCAGGCGGGCCATTTACCGTAAGTTA
TGTAACGCGGAACTCCATATATGGGCTATGAACTAATGACCCCGTAATTGATTACTATTAATAACTAATG
CATGGCGGTAATACGGTTATCCACAGAATCAGGGGATAACGCAGGAAAGAACATGTGAGCAAAAGGCCAG
CAAAAGGCCAGGAACCGTAAAAAGGCCGCGTTGCTGGCGTTTTTCCATAGGCTCCGCCCCCCTGACGAGC
ATCACAAAAATCGACGCTCAAGTCAGAGGTGGCGAAACCCGACAGGACTATAAAGATACCAGGCGTTTCC
CCCTGGAAGCTCCCTCGTGCGCTCTCCTGTTCCGACCCTGCCGCTTACCGGATACCTGTCCGCCTTTCTC
CCTTCGGGAAGCGTGGCGCTTTCTCATAGCTCACGCTGTAGGTATCTCAGTTCGGTGTAGGTCGTTCGCT
CCAAGCTGGGCTGTGTGCACGAACCCCCCGTTCAGCCCGACCGCTGCGCCTTATCCGGTAACTATCGTCT
TGAGTCCAACCCGGTAAGACACGACTTATCGCCACTGGCAGCAGCCACTGGTAACAGGATTAGCAGAGCG
AGGTATGTAGGCGGTGCTACAGAGTTCTTGAAGTGGTGGCCTAACTACGGCTACACTAGAAGAACAGTAT
TTGGTATCTGCGCTCTGCTGAAGCCAGTTACCTTCGGAAAAAGAGTTGGTAGCTCTTGATCCGGCAAACA
AACCACCGCTGGTAGCGGTGGTTTTTTTGTTTGCAAGCAGCAGATTACGCGCAGAAAAAAAGGATCTCAA
GAAGATCCTTTGATCTTTTCTACGGGGTCTGACGCTCAGTGGAACGAAAACTCACGTTAAGGGATTTTGG
TCATGAGATTATCAAAAAGGATCTTCACCTAGATCCTTTTAAATTAAAAATGAAGTTTTAAATCAATCTA
AAGTATATATGAGTAACCTGAGGCTATGGCAGGGCCTGCCGCCCCGACGTTGGCTGCGAGCCCTGGGCCT
TCACCCGAACTTGGGGGGTGGGGTGGGGAAAAGGAAGAAACGCGGGCGTATTGGCCCCAATGGGGTCTCG
GTGGGGTATCGACAGAGTGCCAGCCCTGGGACCGAACCCCGCGTTTATGAACAAACGACCCAACACCGTG
CGTTTTATTCTGTCTTTTTATTGCCGTCATAGCGCGGGTTCCTTCCGGTATTGTCTCCTTCCGTGTTTCA
GTTAGCCTCCCCCTAGGGTGGGCGAAGAACTCCAGCATGAGATCCCCGCGCTGGAGGATCATCCAGCCGG
CGTCCCGGAAAACGATTCCGAAGCCCAACCTTTCATAGAAGGCGGCGGTGGAATCGAAATCTCGTGATGG
CAGGTTGGGCGTCGCTTGGTCGGTCATTTCGAACCCCAGAGTCCCGCTCAGAAGAACTCGTCAAGAAGGC
GATAGAAGGCGATGCGCTGCGAATCGGGAGCGGCGATACCGTAAAGCACGAGGAAGCGGTCAGCCCATTC
GCCGCCAAGCTCTTCAGCAATATCACGGGTAGCCAACGCTATGTCCTGATAGCGGTCCGCCACACCCAGC
CGGCCACAGTCGATGAATCCAGAAAAGCGGCCATTTTCCACCATGATATTCGGCAAGCAGGCATCGCCAT
GGGTCACGACGAGATCCTCGCCGTCGGGCATGCTCGCCTTGAGCCTGGCGAACAGTTCGGCTGGCGCGAG
CCCCTGATGCTCTTCGTCCAGATCATCCTGATCGACAAGACCGGCTTCCATCCGAGTACGTGCTCGCTCG
ATGCGATGTTTCGCTTGGTGGTCGAATGGGCAGGTAGCCGGATCAAGCGTATGCAGCCGCCGCATTGCAT
CAGCCATGATGGATACTTTCTCGGCAGGAGCAAGGTGAGATGACAGGAGATCCTGCCCCGGCACTTCGCC
CAATAGCAGCCAGTCCCTTC
Features (pLannotate 1.2.2; 16 found; start..end, strand, type, name):
    297..654     -  promoter       SV40 promoter: SV40 enhancer and early promoter
    656..760     -  promoter       AmpR promoter: bla
    787..1215    +  rep_origin     f1 ori (sequence partly withheld): f1 bacteriophage origin of replication; arrow indicates direction of (+) strand synthesis
   1249..1370    -  polyA_signal   SV40 poly(A) signal: SV40 polyadenylation signal
   1393..1477    -  CDS            large T antigen (fragment): large T antigen from SV40 (simian virus 40)
   1494..1559    -  misc_feature   MCS: multiple cloning site
   1563..2147    -  CDS            iFP2.0 (fragment): iFP2.0 is a basic (constitutively fluorescent) near ir fluorescent protein published in 2014, derived from Rhodopseudomonas palustris. It requires the cofactor biliverdin for fluorescence.
   2205..2534    -  CDS            Brd9 (fragment): BRD9_MOUSE - Experimental evidence at protein level: Swiss-Prot protein existence level 1. Plays a role in chromatin remodeling and regulation of transcription. Acts as a chromatin reader that recognizes and binds acylated histones: binds histones that are acetylated and/or butyrylated. Component of SWI/SNF chromatin remodeling subcomplex GBAF that carries out key enzymatic activities, changing chromatin structure by altering DNA-histone contacts within a nucleosome in an ATP- dependent manner. Orchestrates also the RAD51-RAD54 complex formation and thereby plays a role in homologous recombina
   2607..2936    -  CDS            Brd9 (fragment): BRD9_MOUSE - Experimental evidence at protein level: Swiss-Prot protein existence level 1. Plays a role in chromatin remodeling and regulation of transcription. Acts as a chromatin reader that recognizes and binds acylated histones: binds histones that are acetylated and/or butyrylated. Component of SWI/SNF chromatin remodeling subcomplex GBAF that carries out key enzymatic activities, changing chromatin structure by altering DNA-histone contacts within a nucleosome in an ATP- dependent manner. Orchestrates also the RAD51-RAD54 complex formation and thereby plays a role in homologous recombina
   2996..3199    -  promoter       CMV promoter: human cytomegalovirus (CMV) immediate early promoter
   3200..3503    -  enhancer       CMV enhancer: human cytomegalovirus immediate early enhancer
   3678..4266    -  rep_origin     ori: high-copy-number ColE1/pMB1/pBR322/pUC origin of replication
   4488..4504    +  polyA_signal   bGH poly(A) signal (fragment): bovine growth hormone polyadenylation signal
   4595..4642    -  polyA_signal   HSV TK poly(A) signal: herpes simplex virus thymidine kinase polyadenylation signal (Cole and Stacy, 1985)
   4701..4853    -  CDS            ble (fragment): BLE_KLEPN - Experimental evidence at protein level: Swiss-Prot protein existence level 1. Binding protein with a strong affinity to the bleomycin family of antibiotics. Binds to CL990; an antimitotic-antibiotic compound. From Klebsiella pneumoniae.
   4874..262     -  CDS            NeoR/KanR (across the origin): aminoglycoside phosphotransferase from Tn5; aph(3')-II (or nptII); confers resistance to neomycin, kanamycin, and G418 (Geneticin®)
