[The description below was written by a language model from this plasmid's Addgene catalogue record and pLannotate feature annotations shown in this document.]
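Description:
pAK208_2xBRD9BD_Y57A-IFP2.0C is a mammalian expression plasmid of about 5.4 kb, catalogued as pcDNA3-based. It encodes two tandem copies of the human BRD9 bromodomain, carrying the Y57A mutation, fused at the C-terminus to the C-terminal fragment of the near-infrared fluorescent protein IFP2.0. The CMV immediate-early enhancer and promoter drive transcription. Downstream of the two bromodomain repeats and the IFP2.0 fragment lie a short multiple cloning site remnant, a small SV40 large T antigen fragment whose function the record does not state, and the SV40 polyadenylation signal. The annotation software matched the bromodomain segments to the mouse Brd9 entry, but the catalogue lists the insert as human.

The plasmid replicates in E. coli from a high-copy ColE1/pUC-type origin and also carries an f1 origin. A single Tn5 NeoR/KanR gene sits behind both a bacterial (bla) promoter and the SV40 enhancer/early promoter and ends with the HSV TK polyadenylation signal. It therefore gives kanamycin resistance in bacteria and G418 resistance in mammalian cells. This dual-promoter marker layout is not typical of standard ampicillin-selected pcDNA3, so the backbone appears to be modified or differently derived.

The construct was made by replacing a tandem HP1β chromodomain insert in a related plasmid with the BRD9 bromodomains and then introducing Y57A. It is one half of a bimolecular anchor–detector (BiAD) sensor. In this system a chromatin reader module fused to one IFP2.0 fragment complements a partner fragment, presumably targeted to a chosen genomic locus. Fluorescence, which requires the cofactor biliverdin, then reports local histone acetylation by microscopy. The Y57A version is the negative control for the corresponding wild-type detector plasmid, presumably because the mutation impairs acetyl-lysine binding.
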