Addgene plasmid #233733: pAK208_2xBRD9BD_Y57A-IFP2.0C
Purpose: Expresses BRD9 Bromodomain as tandem double domain Y57A mutant fused to C-terminal part of IFP2.0 as negative control for plasmid 233734
Depositing lab: Albert Jeltsch. Depositing organization: Universitaet Stuttgart. Publication: Development of a BiAD Sensor for Locus-Specific Detection of Cellular Histone Acetylation Dynamics by Fluorescence Microscopy. Kohler AR, Gutekunst N, Harsch A, Bashtrykov P, Jeltsch A. Genes (Basel). 2025 Apr 10;16(4):444. doi: 10.3390/genes16040444. PubMed 40282404.
Backbone
  Vector backbone: pcDNA3
  Vector type: Mammalian Expression
  Selectable markers: Neomycin (select with G418)
Growth in bacteria
  Bacterial resistance: Kanamycin, 50 μg/mL
  Growth temperature: 37°C
  Growth strain: DH5alpha
  Copy number: Unknown
Gene/Insert
  Gene/Insert name: BRD9
  Species: H. sapiens (human)
  Insert size (bp): 766
  Mutation: Bromodomain cloned twice in tandem with Y57A mutation
  Entrez Gene: BRD9 (a.k.a. LAVS3040, PRO9856, SMARCI2)
  Promoter: CMV
  Tag / fusion protein: IFP2.0 C-terminal part (C terminal on insert)
  Cloning method: Gibson Cloning
  Sequencing primers: 5′ CGCAAATGGGCGGTAGGCGTG
Resource information
  A portion of this plasmid was derived from a plasmid made by: Addgene plasmid 215750
Terms and licenses: Academic/Nonprofit Terms; Industry Terms: Not Available to Industry
Depositor comments: Exchange of 2xHP1bCD insert by 2xBRD9BD and introduce Y57A mutation. Please visit https://doi.org/10.1101/2025.02.10.637448 for bioRxiv preprint.
How to cite: pAK208_2xBRD9BD_Y57A-IFP2.0C was a gift from Albert Jeltsch (Addgene plasmid # 233733 ; http://n2t.net/addgene:233733 ; RRID:Addgene_233733)
